>Addgene plasmid #61406 | pOPINK-OTUD1 (OTU+UIM, aa 287-481) | depositor full sequence | sequence record 99833 | pOPINK-OTUD1 (OTU+UIM, aa 287-481) sequence 6555 bps
TGGCGAATGGG
[124 nt withheld, positions 12-135]
C
[91 nt withheld, positions 137-227]
A
[49 nt withheld, positions 229-277]
CCTTTGACGTTGGAGTCCACGTTCTTT
[37 nt withheld, positions 305-341]
ACCCTATCTCGGTCTATTCTTTTGATTTATAAGGGATTTTGCCGATTTCGGCCTATTGGTTAAAAAATGA
GCTGATTTAACAAAAATTTAACGCGAATTTTAACAAAATATTAACGTTTACAATTTCAGGTGGCACTTTT
CGGGGAAATGTGCGCGGAACCCCTATTTGTTTATTTTTCTAAATACATTCAAATATGTATCCGCTCATGA
ATTAATTCTTAGAAAAACTCATCGAGCATCAAATGAAACTGCAATTTATTCATATCAGGATTATCAATAC
CATATTTTTGAAAAAGCCGTTTCTGTAATGAAGGAGAAAACTCACCGAGGCAGTTCCATAGGATGGCAAG
ATCCTGGTATCGGTCTGCGATTCCGACTCGTCCAACATCAATACAACCTATTAATTTCCCCTCGTCAAAA
ATAAGGTTATCAAGTGAGAAATCACCATGAGTGACGACTGAATCCGGTGAGAATGGCAAAAGTTTATGCA
TTTCTTTCCAGACTTGTTCAACAGGCCAGCCATTACGCTCGTCATCAAAATCACTCGCATCAACCAAACC
GTTATTCATTCGTGATTGCGCCTGAGCGAGACGAAATACGCGATCGCTGTTAAAAGGACAATTACAAACA
GGAATCGAATGCAACCGGCGCAGGAACACTGCCAGCGCATCAACAATATTTTCACCTGAATCAGGATATT
CTTCTAATACCTGGAATGCTGTTTTCCCGGGGATCGCAGTGGTGAGTAACCATGCATCATCAGGAGTACG
GATAAAATGCTTGATGGTCGGAAGAGGCATAAATTCCGTCAGCCAGTTTAGTCTGACCATCTCATCTGTA
ACATCATTGGCAACGCTACCTTTGCCATGTTTCAGAAACAACTCTGGCGCATCGGGCTTCCCATACAATC
GATAGATTGTCGCACCTGATTGCCCGACATTATCGCGAGCCCATTTATACCCATATAAATCAGCATCCAT
GTTGGAATTTAATCGCGGCCTAGAGCAAGACGTTTCCCGTTGAATATGGCTCATAACACCCCTTGTATTA
CTGTTTATGTAAGCAGACAGTTTTATTGTTCATGACCAAAATCCCTTAACGTGAGTTTTCGTTCCACTGA
GCGTCAGACCCCGTAGAAAAGATCAAAGGATCTTCTTGAGATCCTTTTTTTCTGCGCGTAATCTGCTGCT
TGCAAACAAAAAAACCACCGCTACCAGCGGTGGTTTGTTTGCCGGATCAAGAGCTACCAACTCTTTTTCC
GAAGGTAACTGGCTTCAGCAGAGCGCAGATACCAAATACTGTCCTTCTAGTGTAGCCGTAGTTAGGCCAC
CACTTCAAGAACTCTGTAGCACCGCCTACATACCTCGCTCTGCTAATCCTGTTACCAGTGGCTGCTGCCA
GTGGCGATAAGTCGTGTCTTACCGGGTTGGACTCAAGACGATAGTTACCGGATAAGGCGCAGCGGTCGGG
CTGAACGGGGGGTTCGTGCACACAGCCCAGCTTGGAGCGAACGACCTACACCGAACTGAGATACCTACAG
CGTGAGCTATGAGAAAGCGCCACGCTTCCCGAAGGGAGAAAGGCGGACAGGTATCCGGTAAGCGGCAGGG
TCGGAACAGGAGAGCGCACGAGGGAGCTTCCAGGGGGAAACGCCTGGTATCTTTATAGTCCTGTCGGGTT
TCGCCACCTCTGACTTGAGCGTCGATTTTTGTGATGCTCGTCAGGGGGGCGGAGCCTATGGAAAAACGCC
AGCAACGCGGCCTTTTTACGGTTCCTGGCCTTTTGCTGGCCTTTTGCTCACATGTTCTTTCCTGCGTTAT
CCCCTGATTCTGTGGATAACCGTATTACCGCCTTTGAGTGAGCTGATACCGCTCGCCGCAGCCGAACGAC
CGAGCGCAGCGAGTCAGTGAGCGAGGAAGCGGAAGAGCGCCTGATGCGGTATTTTCTCCTTACGCATCTG
TGCGGTATTTCACACCGCATATATGGTGCACTCTCAGTACAATCTGCTCTGATGCCGCATAGTTAAGCCA
GTATACACTCCGCTATCGCTACGTGACTGGGTCATGGCTGCGCCCCGACACCCGCCAACACCCGCTGACG
CGCCCTGACGGGCTTGTCTGCTCCCGGCATCCGCTTACAGACAAGCTGTGACCGTCTCCGGGAGCTGCAT
GTGTCAGAGGTTTTCACCGTCATCACCGAAACGCGCGAGGCAGCTGCGGTAAAGCTCATCAGCGTGGTCG
TGAAGCGATTCACAGATGTCTGCCTGTTCATCCGCGTCCAGCTCGTTGAGTTTCTCCAGAAGCGTTAATG
TCTGGCTTCTGATAAAGCGGGCCATGTTAAGGGCGGTTTTTTCCTGTTTGGTCACTGATGCCTCCGTGTA
AGGGGGATTTCTGTTCATGGGGGTAATGATACCGATGAAACGAGAGAGGATGCTCACGATACGGGTTACT
GATGATGAACATGCCCGGTTACTGGAACGTTGTGAGGGTAAACAACTGGCGGTATGGATGCGGCGGGACC
AGAGAAAAATCACTCAGGGTCAATGCCAGCGCTTCGTTAATACAGATGTAGGTGTTCCACAGGGTAGCCA
GCAGCATCCTGCGATGCAGATCCGGAACATAATGGTGCAGGGCGCTGACTTCCGCGTTTCCAGACTTTAC
GAAACACGGAAACCGAAGACCATTCATGTTGTTGCTCAGGTCGCAGACGTTTTGCAGCAGCAGTCGCTTC
ACGTTCGCTCGCGTATCGGTGATTCATTCTGCTAACCAGTAAGGCAACCCCGCCAGCCTAGCCGGGTCCT
CAACGACAGGAGCACGATCATGCGCACCCGTGGGGCCGCCATGCCGGCGATAATGGCCTGCTTCTCGCCG
AAACGTTTGGTGGCGGGACCAGTGACGAAGGCTTGAGCGAGGGCGTGCAAGATTCCGAATACCGCAAGCG
ACAGGCCGATCATCGTCGCGCTCCAGCGAAAGCGGTCCTCGCCGAAAATGACCCAGAGCGCTGCCGGCAC
CTGTCCTACGAGTTGCATGATAAAGAAGACAGTCATAAGTGCGGCGACGATAGTCATGCCCCGCGCCCAC
CGGAAGGAGCTGACTGGGTTGAAGGCTCTCAAGGGCATCGGTCGAGATCCCGGTGCCTAATGAGTGAGCT
AACTTACATTAATTGCGTTGCGCTCACTGCCCGCTTTCCAGTCGGGAAACCTGTCGTGCCAGCTGCATTA
ATGAATCGGCCAACGCGCGGGGAGAGGCGGTTTGCGTATTGGGCGCCAGGGTGGTTTTTCTTTTCACCAG
TGAGACGGGCAACAGCTGATTGCCCTTCACCGCCTGGCCCTGAGAGAGTTGCAGCAAGCGGTCCACGCTG
GTTTGCCCCAGCAGGCGAAAATCCTGTTTGATGGTGGTTAACGGCGGGATATAACATGAGCTGTCTTCGG
TATCGTCGTATCCCACTACCGAGATATCCGCACCAACGCGCAGCCCGGACTCGGTAATGGCGCGCATTGC
GCCCAGCGCCATCTGATCGTTGGCAACCAGCATCGCAGTGGGAACGATGCCCTCATTCAGCATTTGCATG
GTTTGTTGAAAACCGGACATGGCACTCCAGTCGCCTTCCCGTTCCGCTATCGGCTGAATTTGATTGCGAG
TGAGATATTTATGCCAGCCAGCCAGACGCAGACGCGCCGAGACAGAACTTAATGGGCCCGCTAACAGCGC
GATTTGCTGGTGACCCAATGCGACCAGATGCTCCACGCCCAGTCGCGTACCGTCTTCATGGGAGAAAATA
ATACTGTTGATGGGTGTCTGGTCAGAGACATCAAGAAATAACGCCGGAACATTAGTGCAGGCAGCTTCCA
CAGCAATGGCATCCTGGTCATCCAGCGGATAGTTAATGATCAGCCCACTGACGCGTTGCGCGAGAAGATT
GTGCACCGCCGCTTTACAGGCTTCGACGCCGCTTCGTTCTACCATCGACACCACCACGCTGGCACCCAGT
TGATCGGCGCGAGATTTAATCGCCGCGACAATTTGCGACGGCGCGTGCAGGGCCAGACTGGAGGTGGCAA
CGCCAATCAGCAACGACTGTTTGCCCGCCAGTTGTTGTGCCACGCGGTTGGGAATGTAATTCAGCTCCGC
CATCGCCGCTTCCACTTTTTCCCGCGTTTTCGCAGAAACGTGGCTGGCCTGGTTCACCACGCGGGAAACG
GTCTGATAAGAGACACCGGCATACTCTGCGACATCGTATAACGTTACTGGTTTCACATTCACCACCCTGA
ATTGACTCTCTTCCGGGCGCTATCATGCCATACCGCGAAAGGTTTTGCGCCATTCGATGGTGTCCGGGAT
CTCGACGCTCTCCCTTATGCGACTCCTGCATTAGGAAGCAGCCCAGTAGTAGGTTGAGGCCGTTGAGCAC
CGCCGCCGCAAGGAATGGTGCATGCAAGGAGATGGCGCCCAACAGTCCCCCGGCCACGGGGCCTGCCACC
ATACCCACGCCGAAACAAGCGCTCATGAGCCCGAAGTGGCGAGCCCGATCTTCCCCATCGGTGATGTCGG
CGATATAGGCGCCAGCAACCGCACCTGTGGCGCCGGTGATGCCGGCCACGATGCGTCCGGCGTAGAGGAT
CGAGATCTCGATCCCGCGAAATTAATACGACTCACTATAGGGGAATTGTGAGCGGATAACAATTCCCCTC
TAGAAATAATTTTGTTTAACTTTAAGAAGGAGATATACCATGGCACATCACCATCACCATCACATGTCCC
CTATACTAGGTTATTGGAAAATTAAGGGCCTTGTGCAACCCACTCGACTTCTTTTGGAATATCTTGAAGA
AAAATATGAAGAGCATTTGTATGAGCGCGATGAAGGTGATAAATGGCGAAACAAAAAGTTTGAATTGGGT
TTGGAGTTTCCCAATCTTCCTTATTATATTGATGGTGATGTTAAATTAACACAGTCTATGGCCATCATAC
GTTATATAGCTGACAAGCACAACATGTTGGGTGGTTGTCCAAAAGAGCGTGCAGAGATTTCAATGCTTGA
AGGAGCGGTTTTGGATATTAGATACGGTGTTTCGAGAATTGCATATAGTAAAGACTTTGAAACTCTCAAA
GTTGATTTTCTTAGCAAGCTACCTGAAATGCTGAAAATGTTCGAAGATCGTTTATGTCATAAAACATATT
TAAATGGTGATCATGTAACCCATCCTGACTTCATGTTGTATGACGCTCTTGATGTTGTTTTATACATGGA
CCCAATGTGCCTGGATGCGTTCCCAAAATTAGTTTGTTTTAAAAAACGTATTGAAGCTATCCCACAAATT
GATAAGTACTTGAAATCCAGCAAGTATATAGCATGGCCTTTGCAGGGCTGGCAAGCCACGTTTGGTGGTG
GCGACCATCCTCCAAAATCGGATCTGAGCAGCGGTCTGGAAGTTCTGTTTCAGGGCCCGGACGAGAAGCT
GGCCCTATACCTGGCCGAGGTGGAGAAGCAGGACAAGTATCTGCGGCAGAGGAATAAGTACCGATTCCAC
ATCATTCCAGACGGCAACTGCCTCTACCGAGCTGTCAGCAAGACGGTGTATGGGGACCAGAGCCTGCACC
GGGAGTTGAGGGAGCAGACGGTGCACTACATCGCCGACCATCTCGACCACTTCAGCCCCCTGATTGAGGG
CGACGTGGGGGAGTTTATCATCGCTGCTGCCCAAGACGGGGCATGGGCCGGGTACCCGGAGTTGCTGGCC
ATGGGGCAGATGCTGAATGTGAATATCCATTTAACTACTGGAGGGAGGCTGGAGAGTCCCACGGTGTCTA
CCATGATTCATTATTTGGGCCCAGAGGATTCCCTGAGGCCTAGTATTTGGCTCAGTTGGCTCAGTAACGG
ACACTATGATGCTGTATTTGATCACTCCTATCCTAACCCAGAGTACGACAACTGGTGCAAACAAACTCAA
GTGCAAAGGAAACGCGACGAAGAACTTGCCAAATCTATGGCCATATCCTTGTCTAAAATGTATATTGAAC
AAAATGCATGCTCTTAAAGCTTTCTAGACCATTTAAACACCACCACCACCACCACTGAGATCCGGCTGCT
AACAAAGCCCGAAAGGAAGCTGAGTTGGCTGCTGCCACCGCTGAGCAATAACTAGCATAACCCCTTGGGG
CCTCTAAACGGGTCTTGAGGGGTTTTTTGCTGAAAGGAGGAACTATATCCGGAT
Features (pLannotate 1.2.2; 21 found; start..end, strand, type, name):
     12..467     +  rep_origin     f1 ori (sequence partly withheld): f1 bacteriophage origin of replication; arrow indicates direction of (+) strand synthesis
    494..551     +  promoter       AmpR promoter (fragment): bla
    560..1375    -  CDS            KanR: aminoglycoside phosphotransferase; aph(3')-Ia; confers resistance to kanamycin in bacteria or G418 (Geneticin®) in eukaryotes
   1497..2085    +  rep_origin     ori: high-copy-number ColE1/pMB1/pBR322/pUC origin of replication
   2271..2413    -  misc_feature   bom: basis of mobility region from pBR322
   2515..2706    -  CDS            rop: Rop protein, which maintains plasmids at low copy number; rop
   2723..3103    +  CDS            YPB1_ECOLX: Protein predicted: Swiss-Prot protein existence level 4. From Escherichia coli.
   3175..3466    -  CDS            TcR (fragment): tetracycline efflux protein; tet; confers resistance to tetracycline
   3481..3502    -  protein_bind   CAP binding site: CAP binding activates transcription in the presence of cAMP. E. coli catabolite activator protein
   3515..4597    -  CDS            lacI: lac repressor; lacI; The lac repressor binds to the lac operator to inhibit transcription in E. coli. This inhibition can be relieved by adding lactose or isopropyl-β-D-thiogalactopyranoside (IPTG).
   4598..4675    -  promoter       lacI promoter: lacI
   4683..4962    -  CDS            TcR (fragment): tetracycline efflux protein; tet; confers resistance to tetracycline
   4984..5002    +  promoter       T7 promoter: promoter for bacteriophage T7 RNA polymerase
   5003..5027    +  protein_bind   lac operator: The lac repressor binds to the lac operator to inhibit transcription in E. coli. This inhibition can be relieved by adding lactose or isopropyl-β-D-thiogalactopyranoside (IPTG). lac repressor encoded by lacI
   5042..5064    +  RBS            RBS: efficient ribosome binding site from bacteriophage T7 gene 10 (Olins and Rangwala, 1989)
   5077..5094    +  CDS            7xHis (fragment): 6xHis affinity tag
   5095..5748    +  CDS            GST26_SCHJA: Experimental evidence at protein level: Swiss-Prot protein existence level 1. GST isoenzymes appear to play a central role in the parasite detoxification system. Other functions are also suspected including a role in increasing the solubility of haematin in the parasite gut. From Schistosoma japonicum (Blood fluke).
   5791..6375    +  CDS            Otud1 (fragment): OTUD1_MOUSE - Experimental evidence at protein level: Swiss-Prot protein existence level 1. Deubiquitinating enzyme that specifically hydrolyzes 'Lys- 63'-linked polyubiquitin to monoubiquitin. From Mus musculus (Mouse).
   6399..6416    +  CDS            9xHis (fragment): 9xHis affinity tag
   6426..6475    +  CDS            SET1 (fragment): solubility-enhancement tag derived from T7 phage gene 10B
   6483..6530    +  terminator     T7 terminator: transcription terminator for bacteriophage T7 RNA polymerase
