[The description below was written by a language model from this plasmid's Addgene catalogue record and pLannotate feature annotations shown in this document.]
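Description:
pOPINK-OTUD1 (OTU+UIM, aa 287-481) is a 6,555 bp bacterial expression plasmid built on the pOPINK backbone for producing a truncated form of human OTUD1 in E. coli. It is maintained through a ColE1/pMB1-type origin accompanied by the pBR322 bom region and the rop gene, which moderates copy number, and it also carries an f1 phage origin. Selection is by kanamycin via an aminoglycoside phosphotransferase gene. Short tetracycline-resistance fragments flanking the lacI region appear to be non-functional backbone remnants.

The expression cassette follows the standard pET-style layout. A T7 promoter is immediately followed by a lac operator and the T7 gene 10 ribosome binding site, and a plasmid-borne lacI gene supplies repressor, so transcription depends on T7 RNA polymerase and is inducible with IPTG. The open reading frame begins with a His6 tag fused to Schistosoma japonicum glutathione S-transferase. According to the record a 3C protease site follows, although it is not separately annotated, and this would allow the tags to be removed after affinity purification. Downstream lies the 585 bp OTUD1 insert, which lacks residues 1-286 and encodes the OTU catalytic domain plus the ubiquitin-interacting motif. The automated annotation matched this segment to the mouse orthologue, but the catalogue entry specifies the human gene. Further His-tag and solubility-tag fragments are annotated after the insert and before the T7 terminator. The record lists only the N-terminal tag, so these are probably untranslated backbone sequence.

OTUD1 is a deubiquitinating enzyme, and the associated work concerns the linkage specificity of OTU-family deubiquitinases and ubiquitin chain restriction analysis. This suggests the plasmid is used to make recombinant enzyme for such assays.
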