Addgene plasmid #61406: pOPINK-OTUD1 (OTU+UIM, aa 287-481)
Purpose: Expresses human OTUD1 (OTU+UIM domains) in E. coli.
Depositing lab: David Komander. Depositing organization: MRC Laboratory of Molecular Biology. Publication: OTU Deubiquitinases Reveal Mechanisms of Linkage Specificity and Enable Ubiquitin Chain Restriction Analysis. Mevissen TE, Hospenthal MK, Geurink PP, Elliott PR, Akutsu M, Arnaudo N, Ekkebus R, Kulathu Y, Wauer T, El Oualid F, Freund SM, Ovaa H, Komander D. Cell. 2013 Jul 3;154(1):169-84. doi: 10.1016/j.cell.2013.05.046. PubMed 23827681.
Backbone
  Vector backbone: pOPINK
  Backbone manufacturer: OPPF-UK
  Backbone size w/o insert (bp): 6299
  Total vector size (bp): 6555
  Vector type: Bacterial Expression
Growth in bacteria
  Bacterial resistance: Kanamycin, 50 μg/mL
  Growth temperature: 37°C
  Growth strain: DH5alpha
  Copy number: Unknown
Gene/Insert
  Gene/Insert name: OTUD1
  Species: H. sapiens (human)
  Insert size (bp): 585
  Mutation: Deleted aa 1-286.
  GenBank ID: NM_001145373.2
  Entrez Gene: OTUD1 (a.k.a. DUBA7, OTDC1)
  Promoter: T7
  Tag / fusion protein: His6-GST-3C (N terminal on backbone)
  Cloning method: Restriction Enzyme; 5′ cloning site KpnI (destroyed during cloning); 3′ cloning site HindIII (not destroyed)
  Sequencing primers: 5′ pGEX 5’; 3′ T7 Terminal
Terms and licenses: Academic/Nonprofit Terms; Industry Terms: Not Available to Industry
Depositor comments: Hospenthal MK, Mevissen TET, Komander D. Nature Protoc. 2015 Jan 29;10:349-361. doi:10.1038/nprot.2015.018
How to cite: pOPINK-OTUD1 (OTU+UIM, aa 287-481) was a gift from David Komander (Addgene plasmid # 61406 ; http://n2t.net/addgene:61406 ; RRID:Addgene_61406)
