>Addgene plasmid #61406 | pOPINK-OTUD1 (OTU+UIM, aa 287-481) | addgene partial sequence | sequence record 101877 | T7 5'-TAATACGACTCACTATAGGG-3'
AGAAGGAGATATACCATGGCACATCACCATCACCATCACATGTCCCCTATACTAGGTTATTGGAAAATTA
AGGGCCTTGTGCAACCCACTCGACTTCTTTTGGAATATCTTGAAGAAAAATATGAAGAGCATTTGTATGA
GCGCGATGAAGGTGATAAATGGCGAAACAAAAAGTTTGAATTGGGTTTGGAGTTTCCCAATCTTCCTTAT
TATATTGATGGTGATGTTAAATTAACACAGTCTATGGCCATCATACGTTATATAGCTGACAAGCACAACA
TGTTGGGTGGTTGTCCAAAAGAGCGTGCAGAGATTTCAATGCTTGAAGGAGCGGTTTTGGATATTAGATA
CGGTGTTTCGAGAATTGCATATAGTAAAGACTTTGAAACTCTCAAAGTTGATTTTCTTAGCAAGCTACCT
GAAATGCTGAAAATGTTCGAAGATCGTTTATGTCATAAAACATATTTAAATGGTGATCATGTAACCCATC
CTGACTTCATGTTGTATGACGCTCTTGATGTTGTTTTATACATGGACCCAATGTGCCTGGATGCGTTCCC
AAAATTAGTTTGTTTTAAAAAACGTATTGAAGCTATCCCACAAATTGATAAGTACTTGAAATCCAGCAAG
TATATAGCATGGCCTTTGCAGGGCTGGCAAGCCACGTTTGGTGGTGGCGACCATCCTCCAAAATCGGATC
TGAGCAGCGGTCTGGAAGTTCTGTTTCAGGGCCCGGACGAGAAGCTGGCCCTATACCTGGCCGAGGTGGA
GAAGCAGGACAAGTATCTGCGGCAGAGGAATAAGTACCGA
