>Addgene plasmid #61406 | pOPINK-OTUD1 (OTU+UIM, aa 287-481) | addgene partial sequence | sequence record 101879 | T7term 5'-GCTAGTTATTGCTCAGCGG-3'
ATCCTGACTTCATGTTGTATGACGCTCTTGATGTTGTTTTATACATGGACCCAATGTGCCTGGATGCGTT
CCCAAAATTAGTTTGTTTTAAAAAACGTATTGAAGCTATCCCACAAATTGATAAGTACTTGAAATCCAGC
AAGTATATAGCATGGCCTTTGCAGGGCTGGCAAGCCACGTTTGGTGGTGGCGACCATCCTCCAAAATCGG
ATCTGAGCAGCGGTCTGGAAGTTCTGTTTCAGGGCCCGGACGAGAAGCTGGCCCTATACCTGGCCGAGGT
GGAGAAGCAGGACAAGTATCTGCGGCAGAGGAATAAGTACCGATTCCACATCATTCCAGACGGCAACTGC
CTCTACCGAGCTGTCAGCAAGACGGTGTATGGGGACCAGAGCCTGCACCGGGAGTTGAGGGAGCAGACGG
TGCACTACATCGCCGACCATCTCGACCACTTCAGCCCCCTGATTGAGGGCGACGTGGGGGAGTTTATCAT
CGCTGCTGCCCAAGACGGGGCATGGGCCGGGTACCCGGAGTTGCTGGCCATGGGGCAGATGCTGAATGTG
AATATCCATTTAACTACTGGAGGGAGGCTGGAGAGTCCCACGGTGTCTACCATGATTCATTATTTGGGCC
CAGAGGATTCCCTGAGGCCTAGTATTTGGCTCAGTTGGCTCAGTAACGGACACTATGATGCTGTATTTGA
TCACTCCTATCCTAACCCAGAGTACGACAACTGGTGCAAACAAACTCAAGTGCAAAGGAAACGCGACGAA
GAACTTGCCAAATCTATGGCCATATCCTTGTCTAAAATGTATATTGAACAAAATGCATGCTCTTAAAGCT
TTCTAGACCATTTAAACACCACCACCACCACCACTGAGATCCGGCTGCTAAC
